Addgene plasmid #55426: mCerulean3-Lasp1-N-10
Purpose: Localization: Focal Adhesions, Excitation: 433, Emission: 475
Depositing lab: Michael Davidson. Depositing organization: Florida State University, Tallahassee. Publication: An improved cerulean fluorescent protein with enhanced brightness and reduced reversible photoswitching. Markwardt ML, Kremers GJ, Kraft CA, Ray K, Cranfill PJ, Wilson KA, Day RN, Wachter RM, Davidson MW, Rizzo MA. PLoS One. 2011 . 6(3):e17896. 10.1371/journal.pone.0017896 PubMed 21479270.
Backbone
  Vector backbone: mCerulean3-N1
  Backbone size w/o insert (bp): 4750
  Vector type: Mammalian Expression
  Selectable markers: Neomycin (select with G418)
Growth in bacteria
  Bacterial resistance: Kanamycin, 50 μg/mL
  Growth temperature: 37°C
  Growth strain: DH5alpha
  Copy number: High Copy
Gene/Insert
  Gene/Insert name: Lasp1 (alt name: NM_006148)
  Species: H. sapiens (human)
  Mutation: A209V
  Entrez Gene: LASP1 (a.k.a. Lasp-1, MLN50)
  Promoter: CMV
  Tag / fusion protein: mCerulean3 (C terminal on backbone)
  Cloning method: Unknown
  Sequencing primers: 5′ CMV-F; 3′ SV40pA-R
Terms and licenses: Academic/Nonprofit Terms; Industry Terms: Not Available to Industry
Depositor comments: . Excitation = 433; Emission = 475
How to cite: mCerulean3-Lasp1-N-10 was a gift from Michael Davidson (Addgene plasmid # 55426 ; http://n2t.net/addgene:55426 ; RRID:Addgene_55426)
