[The description below was written by a language model from this plasmid's Addgene catalogue record.]
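Description:
mCerulean3-Lasp1-N-10 is a mammalian expression plasmid built on the mCerulean3-N1 backbone (about 4.75 kb without insert), designed to express human LASP1 (LIM and SH3 protein 1, also known as MLN50) as a fluorescent fusion protein. It is maintained as a high-copy plasmid in E. coli under kanamycin selection, and it carries a neomycin resistance marker so that transfected mammalian cells can be selected with G418. No feature table accompanies the record, so details such as the replication origins and the promoters driving the resistance markers are not stated.

Expression of the insert is driven by the CMV promoter, a strong constitutive promoter in most mammalian cell lines. The use of an SV40 polyA reverse sequencing primer suggests an SV40 polyadenylation signal lies downstream of the cassette. The LASP1 coding sequence sits upstream of the backbone-encoded mCerulean3, so the fluorescent protein is fused to the C terminus of LASP1. The "10" in the name probably refers to the length of the linker between the two parts, but the record does not say so. The insert carries an A209V substitution relative to the reference sequence, and the record does not comment on its significance. The cloning method is also not recorded.

mCerulean3 is a cyan fluorescent protein developed for improved brightness and reduced reversible photoswitching, with excitation at 433 nm and emission at 475 nm. Because LASP1 associates with focal adhesions, the fusion is intended as a cyan localization marker for these structures in fluorescence imaging of transfected cells.
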