>Addgene plasmid #55426 | mCerulean3-Lasp1-N-10 | depositor partial sequence | sequence record 85831 | insert sequence
GAACGGTCAGATCCGCTAGCGCCACCATGAACCCCAACTGCGCCCGGTGCGGCAAGATCGTGTATCCCAC
GGAGAAGGTGAACTGTCTGGATAAGTTCTGGCATAAAGCATGCTTCCATTGCGAGACCTGCAAGATGACA
CTGAACATGAAGAACTACAAGGGCTACGAGAAGAAGCCCTACTGCAACGCACACTACCCCAAGCAGTCCT
TCACCATGGTGGCGGACACCCCGGAAAACCTTCGCCTCAAGCAACAGAGTGAGCTCCAGAGTCAGGTGCG
CTACAAGGAGGAGTTTGAGAAGAACAAGGGCAAAGGTTTCAGCGTAGTGGCAGACACGCCCGAGCTCCAG
AGAATCAAGAAGACCCAGGACCAGATCAGTAACATAAAATACCATGAGGAGTTTGAGAAGAGCCGCATGG
GCCCTAGCGGGGGCGAGGGCATGGAGCCAGAGCGTCGGGATTCACAGGACGGCAGCAGCTACCGGCGGCC
CCTGGAGCAGCAGCAGCCTCACCACATCCCGACCAGTGCCCCGGTTTACCAGCAGCCCCAGCAGCAGCCG
GTGGCCCAGTCCTATGGTGGCTACAAGGAGCCTGCAGCCCCAGTCTCCATACAGCGCAGCGCCCCAGGTG
GTGGCGGGAAGCGGTACCGCGTGGTGTATGACTACAGCGCCGCCGACGAGGACGAGGTCTCCTTCCAGGA
CGGGGACACCATCGTCAACGTGCAGCAGATCGACGACGGCTGGATGTACGGGACGGTGGAGCGCACCGGC
GACACGGGGATGCTGCCGGCCAACTACGTGGAGGCCATCAGCTCCGGAGGGGATCCACCGGTCGCCACCA
TGGTGAGCAAGGGCGAGGAGCTGTTCACCGGGGTGGTGCCCATCCTGGTCGAGCTGGACGGCGACGTAAA
CGGCCACAAGTTCAGCGTGTCCGGCGAGGGCGAGGGCGATGCCACCTACGGCAAGCTGACCCTGAAGTTC
ATCTGCACCACCGGCAAGCTGCCCGTGCCCTGGCCCACCCTCGTGACCACCCTGAGCTGGGGCGTGCAGT
GCTTCGCCCGCTACCCCGACCACATGAAGCAGCACGACTTCTTCAAGTCCGCCATGCCCGAAGGCTACGT
CCAGGAGCGCACCATCTTCTTCAAGGACGACGGCAACTACAAGACCCGCGCCGAGGTGAAGTTCGAGGGC
GACACCCTGGTGAACCGCATCGAGCTGAAGGGCATCGACTTCAAGGAGGACGGCAACATCCTGGGGCACA
AGCTGGAGTACAACGCCATCCACGGCAACGTCTATATCACCGCCGACAAGCAGAAGAACGGCATCAAGGC
CAACTTCGGCCTCAACTGCAACATCGAGGACGGCAGCGTGCAGCTCGCCGACCACTACCAGCAGAACACC
CCCATCGGCGACGGCCCCGTGCTGCTGCCCGACAACCACTACCTGAGCACCCAGTCCAAGCTGAGCAAAG
ACCCCAACGAGAAGCGCGATCACATGGTCCTGCTGGAGTTCGTGACCGCCGCCGGGATCACTCTCGGCAT
GGACGAGCTGTACAAGTAAAGCGGCCGCGACTCTAGATCATAATCAGCCATACCACATT
